>Addgene plasmid #39143 | RGS1 | depositor partial sequence | sequence record 49194 | RGS1 sequence 517 bps
ATGCACCATCATCATCATCATTCTTCTGGTGTAGATCTGGGTACCGAGAACCTGTACTTCCAATCCATGT
CTGGAATGAAATCTTCCAAGTCCAAGGATGTACTTTCTGCTGCTGAAGTAATGCAATGGTCTCAATCTCT
GGAAAAACTTCTTGCCAACCAAACTGGTCAAAATGTCTTTGGAAGTTTCCTAAAGTCTGAATTCAGTGAG
GAGAATATTGAGTTCTGGCTGGCTTGTGAAGACTATAAGAAAACAGAGTCTGATCTTTTGCCCTGTAAAG
CAGAAGAGATATATAAAGCATTTGTGCATTCAGATGCTGCTAAACAAATCAATATTGACTTCCGCACTCG
AGAATCTACAGCCAAGAAGATTAAAGCACCAACCCCCACGTGTTTTGATGAAGCACAAAAAGTCATATAT
ACTCTTATGGAAAAGGACTCTTATCCCAGGTTCCTCAAATCAGATATTTACTTAAATCTTCTAAATGACC
TGCAGGCTTGACAGTAAAGGTGGATAC
