>Addgene plasmid #39143 | RGS1 | addgene partial sequence | sequence record 52499 | T7_term
GGCTTGTAGCAGCCGGATCTCAGTGGTGGTGGTGGTGGTGCTCGAGTGCGGCCGCAAGCTTGTCGACGGA
GCTCGAATTCGGATCCGTATCCACCTTTACTGTCAAGCCTGCAGGTCATTTAGAAGATTTAAGTAAATAT
CTGATTTGAGGAACCTGGGATAAGAGTCCTTTTCCATAAGAGTATATATGACTTTTTGTGCTTCATCAAA
ACACGTGGGGGTTGGTGCTTTAATCTTCTTGGCTGTAGATTCTCGAGTGCGGAAGTCAATATTGATTTGT
TTAGCAGCATCTGAATGCACAAATGCTTTATATATCTCTTCTGCTTTACAGGGCAAAAGATCAGACTCTG
TTTTCTTATAGTCTTCACAAGCCAGCCAGAACTCAATATTCTCCTCACTGAATTCAGACTTTAGGAAACT
TCCAAAGACATTTTGACCAGTTTGGTTGGCAAGAAGTTTTTCCAGAGATTGAGACCATTGCATTACTTCA
GCAGCAGAAAGTACATCCTTGGACTTGGAAGATTTCATTCCAGACATGGATTGGAAGTACAGGTTCTCGG
TACCCAGATCTACACCAGAAGAATGATGATGATGATGGTGCATATGTATATCTCCTTCTTAAAGTTAAAC
AAAATTATTTCTAGAGGGGAATTGTTATCCGCTCACAATTCCCCTATAGTGAGTCGTATTAATTTCGCGG
GATCGAGATCGATCTCGATCCTCTACGCCGGACGCATCGTGGCCGGCATCACCGGCGCCACAGGTGCGGT
TGCTGGCGCCTATATCGCCGACATCACCGATGGGGAAGATCGGGCTCGCCACTTCGGGCTCATGAGCGCT
TGTTTCGGCGTGGGTATGGTGGCAGGCCCCGTGGCCGGGGGACTGGTTGGGGCGCCATCTCCTTGCATGC
ACCATTCCCTTGCGGCGGCGGGGGCTCACCGGCCTCAACCTACTACTGGG
