>Addgene plasmid #39143 | RGS1 | addgene partial sequence | sequence record 52500 | T7 5'-TAATACGACTCACTATAGGG-3'
TCCCTCTGAATAATTTTGTTTACTTTAAGAAGGAGATATACATATGCACCATCATCATCATCATTCTTCT
GGTGTAGATCTGGGTACCGAGAACCTGTACTTCCAATCCATGTCTGGAATGAAATCTTCCAAGTCCAAGG
ATGTACTTTCTGCTGCTGAAGTAATGCAATGGTCTCAATCTCTGGAAAAACTTCTTGCCAACCAAACTGG
TCAAAATGTCTTTGGAAGTTTCCTAAAGTCTGAATTCAGTGAGGAGAATATTGAGTTCTGGCTGGCTTGT
GAAGACTATAAGAAAACAGAGTCTGATCTTTTGCCCTGTAAAGCAGAAGAGATATATAAAGCATTTGTGC
ATTCAGATGCTGCTAAACAAATCAATATTGACTTCCGCACTCGAGAATCTACAGCCAAGAAGATTAAAGC
ACCAACCCCCACGTGTTTTGATGAAGCACAAAAAGTCATATATACTCTTATGGAAAAGGACTCTTATCCC
AGGTTCCTCAAATCAGATATTTACTTAAATCTTCTAAATGACCTGCAGGCTTGACAGTAAAGGTGGATAC
GGATCCGAATTCGAGCTCCGTCGACAAGCTTGCGGCCGCACTCGAGCACCACCACCACCACCACTGAGAT
CCGGCTGCTAACAAAGCCCGAAAGGAAGCTGAGTTGGCTGCTGCCACCGCTGAGCAATAACTAGCATAAC
CCCTTGGGGCCTCTAAACGGGTCTTGAGGGGTTTTTTGCTGAAAGGAGGAACTATATCCGGATTGGCGAA
TGGG
[124 nt withheld, positions 775-898]
CGCCGGCTTTTCCCCGGTCAAGCTCCTAAATCGGGG
