[The description below was written by a language model from this plasmid's Addgene catalogue record.]
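Description:
RGS1 is a bacterial expression plasmid built on the pLIC-SGC1 backbone, a ligation-independent cloning vector from the Structural Genomics Consortium. It carries a human RGS1 (regulator of G-protein signalling 1) coding fragment intended for recombinant protein production and structure determination. The plasmid is maintained in E. coli under ampicillin selection and is recorded as low copy. The origin of replication is not stated, and no feature table accompanies the entry, so the detailed layout of the backbone cannot be confirmed from the record.

The insert is about 517 bp and was introduced by ligation-independent cloning. The record warns that it may not be the full open reading frame, which is typical of structural genomics constructs, where boundaries are trimmed to a well-behaved, crystallisable domain. The entry links the insert to a deposited Protein Data Bank structure of RGS1. The protein is expressed with an N-terminal His tag followed by a TEV protease site, so it can be captured by immobilised metal affinity chromatography and the tag then cleaved off to leave near-native protein.

The promoter is not explicitly listed. However, the recommended sequencing primers are T7 forward and T7 terminator, which suggests that the insert lies between T7 promoter and terminator elements. If so, expression would require a host supplying T7 RNA polymerase. RGS proteins accelerate GTP hydrolysis by G-alpha subunits, and this construct is suited to producing purified RGS1 for crystallography and for related biochemical or biophysical studies.
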