Addgene plasmid #39143: RGS1
Purpose: Bacterial expression for structure determination; may not be full ORF
Depositing lab: Nicola Burgess-Brown. Depositing organization: University of Oxford.
Backbone
  Vector backbone: pLIC-SGC1
  Backbone manufacturer: SGC
  Vector type: Bacterial Expression
Growth in bacteria
  Bacterial resistance: Ampicillin, 100 μg/mL
  Growth temperature: 37°C
  Growth strain: Mach1
  Copy number: Low Copy
Gene/Insert
  Gene/Insert name: RGS1 (alt names: regulator of G-protein signalling 1; PDB:2BV1)
  Species: H. sapiens (human)
  Insert size (bp): 517
  GenBank ID: regulator of G-protein signalling 1 PDB:2BV1
  Entrez Gene: RGS1 (a.k.a. 1R20, BL34, HEL-S-87, IER1, IR20)
  Tag / fusion protein: His Tev (N terminal on insert)
  Cloning method: Ligation Independent Cloning
  Sequencing primers: 5′ T7; 3′ T7-term
Terms and licenses: Academic/Nonprofit Terms; Industry Terms: Not Available to Industry
How to cite: RGS1 was a gift from Nicola Burgess-Brown (Addgene plasmid # 39143 ; http://n2t.net/addgene:39143 ; RRID:Addgene_39143)
